Addgene plasmid #61201: pCMB-PLAr
Purpose: Fluorescent reporter for plastids MtRubisco1sp-mCherry expressed under MtBCP1 promoter
Depositing lab: Maria Harrison. Depositing organization: Boyce Thompson Institute for Plant Research, Inc. Publication: A set of fluorescent protein-based markers expressed from constitutive and arbuscular mycorrhiza-inducible promoters to label organelles, membranes and cytoskeletal elements in Medicago truncatula. Ivanov S, Harrison MJ. Plant J. 2014 Oct 20. doi: 10.1111/tpj.12706. PubMed 25329881.
Backbone
  Vector backbone: pKm43GW
  Backbone manufacturer: VIB
  Vector type: Plant Expression
  Selectable markers: Kanamycin
Growth in bacteria
  Bacterial resistance: Spectinomycin, 50 μg/mL
  Growth temperature: 37°C
  Growth strain: DH5alpha
  Copy number: High Copy
Gene/Insert
  Gene/Insert name: MtRubisco1sp-mCherry
  Insert size (bp): 951
  Promoter: MtBCP1
  Tag / fusion protein: mCherry
  Cloning method: Gateway Cloning
  Sequencing primers: 5′ ATGGCTTTGATCTCCTCCG; 3′ TTACTTGTACAGCTCGTCCATG
Terms and licenses: Academic/Nonprofit Terms; Industry Terms: Not Available to Industry
How to cite: pCMB-PLAr was a gift from Maria Harrison (Addgene plasmid # 61201 ; http://n2t.net/addgene:61201 ; RRID:Addgene_61201)
