[The description below was written by a language model from this plasmid's Addgene catalogue record and pLannotate feature annotations shown in this document.]
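Description:
pCMB-PLAr is a plant expression binary vector built on the pKm43GW MultiSite Gateway destination backbone, designed for Agrobacterium-mediated delivery of a plastid-targeted red fluorescent marker. The backbone carries a high-copy ColE1/pMB1-type origin with the pBR322 bom region for propagation in E. coli, and the pVS1 replicon (oriV, RepA and the StaA stability protein) for maintenance in Agrobacterium. Bacterial selection relies on the aadA spectinomycin/streptomycin resistance gene. The small gentamicin-resistance, integrase, rop and lacZα annotations are only fragments and appear to be backbone remnants.

The T-DNA is delimited by nopaline-type left and right border repeats. Next to the left border sits a plant selection cassette in which the NOS promoter drives nptII (neo), followed by the NOS terminator, conferring kanamycin resistance on transformed plant tissue. The reporter cassette was assembled by Gateway recombination. The roughly 1.2 kb interval between attB4 and attB1 is not annotated in the feature table, but it is positioned to hold the MtBCP1 promoter named in the catalogue entry. Between attB1 and attB2 lies the 951 bp insert, an N-terminal segment of a Rubisco small subunit (annotated by homology to the pea protein, described in the record as the Medicago truncatula Rubisco signal peptide) fused to mCherry. A CaMV polyadenylation signal follows it. The Rubisco-derived signal peptide directs mCherry to plastids.

According to the record, the plasmid belongs to a set of fluorescent organelle, membrane and cytoskeleton markers for Medicago truncatula expressed from constitutive or arbuscular mycorrhiza-inducible promoters. It serves to visualise plastids in cells where the MtBCP1 promoter is active.
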