Features (pLannotate 1.2.2; 23 found; start..end, strand, type, name):
    239..263     +  misc_feature   LB T-DNA repeat: left border repeat from nopaline C58 T-DNA
    356..608     -  terminator     NOS terminator: nopaline synthase terminator and poly(A) signal
    651..1442    -  CDS            neo: KKA2_KLEPN - Also known as kan, nptII. Experimental evidence at protein level: Swiss-Prot protein existence level 1. Resistance to kanamycin, neomycin, paromomycin, ribostamycin, butirosin and gentamicin B. From Klebsiella pneumoniae.
   1476..1655    -  promoter       NOS promoter: nopaline synthase promoter
   1745..1766    +  misc_feature   MCS (fragment): pUC18/19 multiple cloning site
   1828..1848    +  protein_bind   attB4: mutant version of attB; core recombination site for the Gateway® BP reaction BP Clonase™
   3031..3051    +  protein_bind   attB1: mutant version of attB; core recombination site for the Gateway® BP reaction BP Clonase™
   3057..3299    +  CDS            RBCS.3A (fragment): RBS3_PEA - Experimental evidence at protein level: Swiss-Prot protein existence level 1. RuBisCO catalyzes two reactions: the carboxylation of D- ribulose 1,5-bisphosphate, the primary event in carbon dioxide fixation, as well as the oxidative fragmentation of the pentose substrate. Both reactions occur simultaneously and in competition at the same active site. Although the small subunit is not catalytic it is essential for maximal activity (Probable). Binds to abscisic acid (ABA); only half of the possible binding sites are occupied in the crystal; and there are indications this is a low affi
   3297..4004    +  CDS            mCherry: mCherry is a basic (constitutively fluorescent) red fluorescent protein published in 2004, derived from Discosoma sp.. It is reported to be a very rapidly-maturing monomer with low acid sensitivity.
   4012..4032    -  protein_bind   attB2: mutant version of attB; core recombination site for the Gateway® BP reaction BP Clonase™
   4100..4259    +  polyA_signal   CaMV poly(A) signal (fragment): cauliflower mosaic virus polyadenylation signal
   4288..4328    +  CDS            lacZα (fragment): LacZα fragment of β-galactosidase; lacZ fragment
   4397..4421    +  misc_feature   RB T-DNA repeat: right border repeat from nopaline C58 T-DNA
   4760..5161    +  CDS            Y4CG_SINFN (fragment): Protein inferred from homology: Swiss-Prot protein existence level 3. From Sinorhizobium fredii (strain NBRC 101917 / NGR234).
   5721..6350    +  CDS            pVS1 StaA: stability protein from the Pseudomonas plasmid pVS1 (Heeb et al., 2000)
   6783..7851    +  CDS            pVS1 RepA (fragment): replication protein from the Pseudomonas plasmid pVS1 (Heeb et al., 2000)
   7917..8111    +  rep_origin     pVS1 oriV: origin of replication for the Pseudomonas plasmid pVS1 (Heeb et al., 2000)
   8314..8353    +  CDS            rop (fragment): Rop protein, which maintains plasmids at low copy number; rop
   8455..8595    +  misc_feature   bom: basis of mobility region from pBR322
   8781..9369    -  rep_origin     ori: high-copy-number ColE1/pMB1/pBR322/pUC origin of replication
   9613..10400   -  CDS            SmR (fragment): aminoglycoside adenylyltransferase (Murphy, 1985); aadA; confers resistance to spectinomycin and streptomycin
  10411..10467   -  CDS            GmR (fragment): gentamycin acetyltransferase; aacC1; confers resistance to gentamycin
  10557..1       +  CDS            int (fragment) (across the origin): INT2_ECOLX - Protein inferred from homology: Swiss-Prot protein existence level 3. Putative integrase believed to be involved in the insertion of antibiotic resistance genes into plasmids and transposons. From Escherichia coli.
>Addgene plasmid #61201 | pCMB-PLAr | depositor full sequence | sequence record 100585 | pCMB-PLAr sequence 10693 bps
TGATCACAGGCAGCAACGCTCTGTCATCGTTACAATCAACATGCTACCCTCCGCGAGATCATCCGTGTTT
CAAACCCGGCAGCTTAGTTGCCGTTCTTCCGAATAGCATCGGTAACATGAGCAAAGTCTGCCGCCTTACA
ACGGCTCTCCCGCTGACGCCGTCCCGGACTGATGGGCTGCCTGTATCGAGTGGTGATTTTGTGCCGAGCT
GCCGGTCGGGGAGCTGTTGGCTGGCTGGTGGCAGGATATATTGTGGTGTAAACAAATTGACGCTTAGACA
ACTTAATAACACATTGCGGACGTTTTTAATGTACTGAATTAACGCCGAATTGAATTATCAGCTTGCATGC
CGGTCGATCTAGTAACATAGATGACACCGCGCGCGATAATTTATCCTAGTTTGCGCGCTATATTTTGTTT
TCTATCGCGTATTAAATGTATAATTGCGGGACTCTAATCATAAAAACCCATCTCATAAATAACGTCATGC
ATTACATGTTAATTATTACATGCTTAACGTAATTCAACAGAAATTATATGATAATCATCGCAAGACCGGC
AACAGGATTCAATCTTAAGAAACTTTATTGCCAAATGTTTGAACGATCTGCTTGACTCTAGCTAGAGTCC
GAACCCCAGAGTCCCGCTCAGAAGAACTCGTCAAGAAGGCGATAGAAGGCGATGCGCTGCGAATCGGGAG
CGGCGATACCGTAAAGCACGAGGAAGCGGTCAGCCCATTCGCCGCCAAGCTCTTCAGCAATATCACGGGT
AGCCAACGCTATGTCCTGATAGCGGTCCGCCACACCCAGCCGGCCACAGTCGATGAATCCAGAAAAGCGG
CCATTTTCCACCATGATATTCGGCAAGCAGGCATCGCCGTGGGTCACGACGAGATCCTCGCCGTCGGGCA
TCCGCGCCTTGAGCCTGGCGAACAGTTCGGCTGGCGCGAGCCCCTGATGCTCTTCGTCCAGATCATCCTG
ATCGACAAGACCGGCTTCCATCCGAGTACGTGCTCGCTCGATGCGATGTTTCGCTTGGTGGTCGAATGGG
CAGGTAGCCGGATCAAGCGTATGCAGCCGCCGCATTGCATCAGCCATGATGGATACTTTCTCGGCAGGAG
CAAGGTGAGATGACAGGAGATCCTGCCCCGGCACTTCGCCCAATAGCAGCCAGTCCCTTCCCGCTTCAGT
GACAACGTCGAGCACAGCTGCGCAAGGAACGCCCGTCGTGGCCAGCCACGATAGCCGCGCTGCCTCGTCT
TGGAGTTCATTCAGGGCACCGGACAGGTCGGTCTTGACAAAAAGAACCGGGCGCCCCTGCGCTGACAGCC
GGAACACGGCGGCATCAGAGCAGCCGATTGTCTGTTGTGCCCAGTCATAGCCGAATAGCCTCTCCACCCA
AGCGGCCGGAGAACCTGCGTGCAATCCATCTTGTTCAATCATGCCTCGATCGAGTTGAGAGTGAATATGA
GACTCTAATTGGATACCGAGGGGAATTTATGGAACGTCAGTGGAGCATTTTTGACAAGAAATATTTGCTA
GCTGATAGTGACCTTAGGCGACTTTTGAACGCGCAATAATGGTTTCTGACGTATGTGCTTAGCTCATTAA
ACTCCAGAAACCCGCGGCTGAGTGGCTCCTTCAACGTTGCGGTTCTGTCAGTTCCAAACGTAAAACGGCT
TGTCCCGCGTCATCGGCGGGGGTCATAACGTGACTCCCTTAATTCTCATGTATGATAATTCGAGGGTACC
CGGGGATCCTCTAGAGGGCCCGAGCGGATAACAATTTCACACAGGAAACAGCTATGACCATGATTACGCC
AAGCTATCAACTTTGTATAGAAAAGTTGGAGAGAGGGAGATGTGTTTTTAAGGAGCTATAGAAGGATACA
ATACCGCTTCTTTGATTGGTATTCTAACTCAATGCGTTGCTTAAGAGTTGGTTAATCTATTTGAAATGTT
GCGATTATAGTAGATCTTGTGCTCCCATCTTTAATATATCTTTTACACTTACTCCTTAGTTATACAAACA
TTAAACATCATAACTTCTAAGGTAATTGATACGTGCCAAATTTTCTAAACTCCATTAAATTTGGTTTGAA
AGAAATTTCATGAAATTCCTCTAGTTCGTTATAAATATTAGATAATTAGGTTTTGAGTAGCATTGTAGCT
ACCATGACCTATTTCCATTACATTTGTAGGTTTAAAAGATCAAAGATGACTTGGGGTATCAATTAACGAG
TGAGCATATATGCGAGCAAGGAAAGAGATAAGTCAGAGTGTTTAAGGAAAGCAAGGCAAGAAAATTCACT
TAGGGAGCCAAAACAAGGTCAATACTCGATTACATCTCTAATTTAAGCTTGAGAACTTGATATATTCGAG
ACTCCTCAAGTATTTGTACTCCAAGTGTCAATACTCGATTACATCTCTAATTTTCCAAATAAAGAAACTC
GTAAGAAACAAACATTATTTATGTGTAAACTTTCTGCATGGAGACAACTCAATTATAACGAAGCCCGGAA
GAGGAACTATATATACTGTTTCTATTTCCCTTTGACACGGTCCACACTATATTGCATACTTGTTTACTGC
CAAATAAAAACAAGTATGTCCACGTGGTTAAATAAAAACAAAAGAAAACTTTCTTTTTGTTCAAGTGATA
GAAAGTTTCTTTACATTAATATAAAATAATATAAGTGTATTCCAAAAAGGTAAAAAAAAAAATAATAAGT
TGTGGAAATTCAACCTCGTCTTAGTAAAAAGCCGACCAAATCCGGTAGCCGTTTATAATAGCAAACAAAT
ATTCTATTATTGTTGTGACGATAAAATCAATACACCCACACATGACAACTATATATAGCCTAAGTTGATA
TGCACAATTCATCAAATCAAATCAAAACAATTACATTTGCTAACTTGCTATTCCTTTGATTGAGATTTTA
TTCTAGGAAATAAAATTTTGACACTCATTTTTTTAAAGTTAATTTCTACATTTAGAGAGAAATATTTTCC
AAAATCAAATTTTGATCAAGCAAGTTTGTACAAAAAAGCAGGCTTCATGGCTTTGATCTCCTCCGCCGCT
GTCACCACCGTTAACCGCGTCTCCGCTAACTTGGTTGCTCCATTCACCGGTCTCAAATCCTCAGCTGGTT
TCCCAGTGACCAAGAAGACCAACAATGACATTACCTCCATCACAAGCAATGGTGGAAGAGTGAACTGTAT
GCAGGTTTGGCCACCAATTGGCAAGAAGAAGTTTGAAACACTTTCATACCTTCCACCCCTTACTGAGGAT
CAATTGATGGTGAGCAAGGGCGAGGAGGATAACATGGCCATCATCAAGGAGTTCATGCGCTTCAAGGTGC
ACATGGAGGGCTCCGTGAACGGCCACGAGTTCGAGATCGAGGGCGAGGGCGAGGGCCGCCCCTACGAGGG
CACCCAGACCGCCAAGCTGAAGGTGACCAAGGGTGGCCCCCTGCCCTTCGCCTGGGACATCCTGTCCCCT
CAGTTCATGTACGGCTCCAAGGCCTACGTGAAGCACCCCGCCGACATCCCCGACTACTTGAAGCTGTCCT
TCCCCGAGGGCTTCAAGTGGGAGCGCGTGATGAACTTCGAGGACGGCGGCGTGGTGACCGTGACCCAGGA
CTCCTCCCTGCAGGACGGCGAGTTCATCTACAAGGTGAAGCTGCGCGGCACCAACTTCCCCTCCGACGGC
CCCGTAATGCAGAAGAAGACCATGGGCTGGGAGGCCTCCTCCGAGCGGATGTACCCCGAGGACGGCGCCC
TGAAGGGCGAGATCAAGCAGAGGCTGAAGCTGAAGGACGGCGGCCACTACGACGCTGAGGTCAAGACCAC
CTACAAGGCCAAGAAGCCCGTGCAGCTGCCCGGCGCCTACAACGTCAACATCAAGTTGGACATCACCTCC
CACAACGAGGACTACACCATCGTGGAACAGTACGAACGCGCCGAGGGCCGCCACTCCACCGGCGGCATGG
ACGAGCTGTACAAGTAAGACCCAGCTTTCTTGTACAAAGTGGAATAAGCGGCCATGCTAGAGTCCGCAAA
AATCACCAGTCTCTCTCTACAAATCTATCTCTCTCTATTTTTCTCCAGAATAATGTGTGAGTAGTTCCCA
GATAAGGGAATTAGGGTTCTTATAGGGTTTCGCTCATGTGTTGAGCATATAAGAAACCCTTAGTATGTAT
TTGTATTTGTAAAATACTTCTATCAATAAAATTTCTAATTCCTAAAACCAAAATCCAGTGACGCAACTTT
ATTATACATAGTTGATAATTCACTGGCCGTCGTTTTACAACGTCGTGACTGGGAAAACGAGCTCAAGCTT
AGCTTGAGCTTGGATCAGATTGTCGTTTCCCGCCTTCAGTTTAAACTATCAGTGTTTGACAGGATATATT
GGCGGGTAAACCTAAGAGAAAAGAGCGTTTATTAGAATAACGGATATTTAAAAGGGCGTGAAAAGGTTTA
TCCGTTCGTCCATTTGTATGTGCATGCCAACCACAGGGTTCCCCTCGGGATCAAAGTACTTTGATCCAAC
CCCTCCGCTGCTATAGTGCAGTCGGCTTCTGACGTTCAGTGCAGCCGTCTTCTGAAAACGACATGTCGCA
CAAGTCCTAAGTTACGCGACAGGCTGCCGCCCTGCCCTTTTCCTGGCGTTTTCTTGTCGCGTGTTTTAGT
CGCATAAAGTAGAATACTTGCGACTAGAACCGGAGACATTACGCCATGAACAAGAGCGCCGCCGCTGGCC
TGCTGGGCTATGCCCGCGTCAGCACCGACGACCAGGACTTGACCAACCAACGGGCCGAACTGCACGCGGC
CGGCTGCACCAAGCTGTTTTCCGAGAAGATCACCGGCACCAGGCGCGACCGCCCGGAGCTGGCCAGGATG
CTTGACCACCTACGCCCTGGCGACGTTGTGACAGTGACCAGGCTAGACCGCCTGGCCCGCAGCACCCGCG
ACCTACTGGACATTGCCGAGCGCATCCAGGAGGCCGGCGCGGGCCTGCGTAGCCTGGCAGAGCCGTGGGC
CGACACCACCACGCCGGCCGGCCGCATGGTGTTGACCGTGTTCGCCGGCATTGCCGAGTTCGAGCGTTCC
CTAATCATCGACCGCACCCGGAGCGGGCGCGAGGCCGCCAAGGCCCGAGGCGTGAAGTTTGGCCCCCGCC
CTACCCTCACCCCGGCACAGATCGCGCACGCCCGCGAGCTGATCGACCAGGAAGGCCGCACCGTGAAAGA
GGCGGCTGCACTGCTTGGCGTGCATCGCTCGACCCTGTACCGCGCACTTGAGCGCAGCGAGGAAGTGACG
CCCACCGAGGCCAGGCGGCGCGGTGCCTTCCGTGAGGACGCATTGACCGAGGCCGACGCCCTGGCGGCCG
CCGAGAATGAACGCCAAGAGGAACAAGCATGAAACCGCACCAGGACGGCCAGGACGAACCGTTTTTCATT
ACCGAAGAGATCGAGGCGGAGATGATCGCGGCCGGGTACGTGTTCGAGCCGCCCGCGCACGTCTCAACCG
TGCGGCTGCATGAAATCCTGGCCGGTTTGTCTGATGCCAAGCTGGCGGCCTGGCCGGCCAGCTTGGCCGC
TGAAGAAACCGAGCGCCGCCGTCTAAAAAGGTGATGTGTATTTGAGTAAAACAGCTTGCGTCATGCGGTC
GCTGCGTATATGATGCGATGAGTAAATAAACAAATACGCAAGGGGAACGCATGAAGGTTATCGCTGTACT
TAACCAGAAAGGCGGGTCAGGCAAGACGACCATCGCAACCCATCTAGCCCGCGCCCTGCAACTCGCCGGG
GCCGATGTTCTGTTAGTCGATTCCGATCCCCAGGGCAGTGCCCGCGATTGGGCGGCCGTGCGGGAAGATC
AACCGCTAACCGTTGTCGGCATCGACCGCCCGACGATTGACCGCGACGTGAAGGCCATCGGCCGGCGCGA
CTTCGTAGTGATCGACGGAGCGCCCCAGGCGGCGGACTTGGCTGTGTCCGCGATCAAGGCAGCCGACTTC
GTGCTGATTCCGGTGCAGCCAAGCCCTTACGACATATGGGCCACCGCCGACCTGGTGGAGCTGGTTAAGC
AGCGCATTGAGGTCACGGATGGAAGGCTACAAGCGGCCTTTGTCGTGTCGCGGGCGATCAAAGGCACGCG
CATCGGCGGTGAGGTTGCCGAGGCGCTGGCCGGGTACGAGCTGCCCATTCTTGAGTCCCGTATCACGCAG
CGCGTGAGCTACCCAGGCACTGCCGCCGCCGGCACAACCGTTCTTGAATCAGAACCCGAGGGCGACGCTG
CCCGCGAGGTCCAGGCGCTGGCCGCTGAAATTAAATCAAAACTCATTTGAGTTAATGAGGTAAAGAGAAA
ATGAGCAAAAGCACAAACACGCTAAGTGCCGGCCGTCCGAGCGCACGCAGCAGCAAGGCTGCAACGTTGG
CCAGCCTGGCAGACACGCCAGCCATGAAGCGGGTCAACTTTCAGTTGCCGGCGGAGGATCACACCAAGCT
GAAGATGTACGCGGTACGCCAAGGCAAGACCATTACCGAGCTGCTATCTGAATACATCGCGCAGCTACCA
GAGTAAATGAGCAAATGAATAAATGAGTAGATGAATTTTAGCGGCTAAAGGAGGCGGCATGGAAAATCAA
GAACAACCAGGCACCGACGCCGTGGAATGCCCCATGTGTGGAGGAACGGGCGGTTGGCCAGGCGTAAGCG
GCTGGGTTGTCTGCCGGCCCTGCAATGGCACTGGAACCCCCAAGCCCGAGGAATCGGCGTGACGGTCGCA
AACCATCCGGCCCGGTACAAATCGGCGCGGCGCTGGGTGATGACCTGGTGGAGAAGTTGAAGGCCGCGCA
GGCCGCCCAGCGGCAACGCATCGAGGCAGAAGCACGCCCCGGTGAATCGTGGCAAGCGGCCGCTGATCGA
ATCCGCAAAGAATCCCGGCAACCGCCGGCAGCCGGTGCGCCGTCGATTAGGAAGCCGCCCAAGGGCGACG
AGCAACCAGATTTTTTCGTTCCGATGCTCTATGACGTGGGCACCCGCGATAGTCGCAGCATCATGGACGT
GGCCGTTTTCCGTCTGTCGAAGCGTGACCGACGAGCTGGCGAGGTGATCCGCTACGAGCTTCCAGACGGG
CACGTAGAGGTTTCCGCAGGGCCGGCCGGCATGGCCAGTGTGTGGGATTACGACCTGGTACTGATGGCGG
TTTCCCATCTAACCGAATCCATGAACCGATACCGGGAAGGGAAGGGAGACAAGCCCGGCCGCGTGTTCCG
TCCACACGTTGCGGACGTACTCAAGTTCTGCCGGCGAGCCGATGGCGGAAAGCAGAAAGACGACCTGGTA
GAAACCTGCATTCGGTTAAACACCACGCACGTTGCCATGCAGCGTACGAAGAAGGCCAAGAACGGCCGCC
TGGTGACGGTATCCGAGGGTGAAGCCTTGATTAGCCGCTACAAGATCGTAAAGAGCGAAACCGGGCGGCC
GGAGTACATCGAGATCGAGCTAGCTGATTGGATGTACCGCGAGATCACAGAAGGCAAGAACCCGGACGTG
CTGACGGTTCACCCCGATTACTTTTTGATCGATCCCGGCATCGGCCGTTTTCTCTACCGCCTGGCACGCC
GCGCCGCAGGCAAGGCAGAAGCCAGATGGTTGTTCAAGACGATCTACGAACGCAGTGGCAGCGCCGGAGA
GTTCAAGAAGTTCTGTTTCACCGTGCGCAAGCTGATCGGGTCAAATGACCTGCCGGAGTACGATTTGAAG
GAGGAGGCGGGGCAGGCTGGCCCGATCCTAGTCATGCGCTACCGCAACCTGATCGAGGGCGAAGCATCCG
CCGGTTCCTAATGTACGGAGCAGATGCTAGGGCAAATTGCCCTAGCAGGGGAAAAAGGTCGAAAAGGTCT
CTTTCCTGTGGATAGCACGTACATTGGGAACCCAAAGCCGTACATTGGGAACCGGAACCCGTACATTGGG
AACCCAAAGCCGTACATTGGGAACCGGTCACACATGTAAGTGACTGATATAAAAGAGAAAAAAGGCGATT
TTTCCGCCTAAAACTCTTTAAAACTTATTAAAACTCTTAAAACCCGCCTGGCCTGTGCATAACTGTCTGG
CCAGCGCACAGCCGAAGAGCTGCAAAAAGCGCCTACCCTTCGGTCGCTGCGCTCCCTACGCCCCGCCGCT
TCGCGTCGGCCTATCGCGGCCGCTGGCCGCTCAAAAATGGCTGGCCTACGGCCAGGCAATCTACCAGGGC
GCGGACAAGCCGCGCCGTCGCCACTCGACCGCCGGCGCCCACATCAAGGCACCCTGCCTCGCGCGTTTCG
GTGATGACGGTGAAAACCTCTGACACATGCAGCTCCCGGAGACGGTCACAGCTTGTCTGTAAGCGGATGC
CGGGAGCAGACAAGCCCGTCAGGGCGCGTCAGCGGGTGTTGGCGGGTGTCGGGGCGCAGCCATGACCCAG
TCACGTAGCGATAGCGGAGTGTATACTGGCTTAACTATGCGGCATCAGAGCAGATTGTACTGAGAGTGCA
CCATATGCGGTGTGAAATACCGCACAGATGCGTAAGGAGAAAATACCGCATCAGGCGCTCTTCCGCTTCC
TCGCTCACTGACTCGCTGCGCTCGGTCGTTCGGCTGCGGCGAGCGGTATCAGCTCACTCAAAGGCGGTAA
TACGGTTATCCACAGAATCAGGGGATAACGCAGGAAAGAACATGTGAGCAAAAGGCCAGCAAAAGGCCAG
GAACCGTAAAAAGGCCGCGTTGCTGGCGTTTTTCCATAGGCTCCGCCCCCCTGACGAGCATCACAAAAAT
CGACGCTCAAGTCAGAGGTGGCGAAACCCGACAGGACTATAAAGATACCAGGCGTTTCCCCCTGGAAGCT
CCCTCGTGCGCTCTCCTGTTCCGACCCTGCCGCTTACCGGATACCTGTCCGCCTTTCTCCCTTCGGGAAG
CGTGGCGCTTTCTCATAGCTCACGCTGTAGGTATCTCAGTTCGGTGTAGGTCGTTCGCTCCAAGCTGGGC
TGTGTGCACGAACCCCCCGTTCAGCCCGACCGCTGCGCCTTATCCGGTAACTATCGTCTTGAGTCCAACC
CGGTAAGACACGACTTATCGCCACTGGCAGCAGCCACTGGTAACAGGATTAGCAGAGCGAGGTATGTAGG
CGGTGCTACAGAGTTCTTGAAGTGGTGGCCTAACTACGGCTACACTAGAAGGACAGTATTTGGTATCTGC
GCTCTGCTGAAGCCAGTTACCTTCGGAAAAAGAGTTGGTAGCTCTTGATCCGGCAAACAAACCACCGCTG
GTAGCGGTGGTTTTTTTGTTTGCAAGCAGCAGATTACGCGCAGAAAAAAAGGATCTCAAGAAGATCCTTT
GATCTTTTCTACGGGGTCTGACGCTCAGTGGAACGAAAACTCACGTTAAGGGATTTTGGTCATGCATGAT
ATATCTCCCAATTTGTGTAGGGCTTATTATGCACGCTTAAAAATAATAAAAGCAGACTTGACCTGATAGT
TTGGCTGTGAGCAATTATGTGCTTAGTGCATCTAATCGCTTGAGTTAACGCCGGCGAAGCGGCGTCGGCT
TGAACGAATTTCTAGCTAGACATTATTTGCCGACTACCTTGGTGATCTCGCCTTTCACGTAGTGGACAAA
TTCTTCCAACTGATCTGCGCGCGAGGCCAAGCGATCTTCTTCTTGTCCAAGATAAGCCTGTCTAGCTTCA
AGTATGACGGGCTGATACTGGGCCGGCAGGCGCTCCATTGCCCAGTCGGCAGCGACATCCTTCGGCGCGA
TTTTGCCGGTTACTGCGCTGTACCAAATGCGGGACAACGTAAGCACTACATTTCGCTCATCGCCAGCCCA
GTCGGGCGGCGAGTTCCATAGCGTTAAGGTTTCATTTAGCGCCTCAAATAGATCCTGTTCAGGAACCGGA
TCAAAGAGTTCCTCCGCCGCTGGACCTACCAAGGCAACGCTATGTTCTCTTGCTTTTGTCAGCAAGATAG
CCAGATCAATGTCGATCGTGGCTGGCTCGAAGATACCTGCAAGAATGTCATTGCGCTGCCATTCTCCAAA
TTGCAGTTCGCGCTTAGCTGGATAACGCCACGGAATGATGTCGTCGTGCACAACAATGGTGACTTCTACA
GCGCGGAGAATCTCGCTCTCTCCAGGGGAAGCCGAAGTTTCCAAAAGGTCGTTGATCAAAGCTCGCCGCG
TTGTTTCATCAAGCCTTACGGTCACCGTAACCAGCAAATCAATATCACTGTGTGGCTTCAGGCCGCCATC
CACTGCGGAGCCGTACAAATGTACGGCCAGCAACGTCGGTTCGAGATGGCGCTCGATGACGCCAACTACC
TCTGATAGTTGAGTCGATACTTCGGCGATCACCGCTTCCCCCATGATGTTTAACTTTGTTTTAGGGCGAC
TGCCCTGCTGCGTAACATCGTTGCTGCTCCATAACATCAAACATCGACCCACGGCGTAACGCGCTTGCTG
CTTGGATGCCCGAGGCATAGACTGTACCCCAAAAAAACATGTCATAACAAGAAGCCATGAAAACCGCCAC
TGCGCCGTTACCACCGCTGCGTTCGGTCAAGGTTCTGGACCAGTTGCGTGACGGCAGTTACGCTACTTGC
ATTACAGCTTACGAACCGAACGAGGCTTATGTCCACTGGGTTCGTGCCCGAAT
