>Addgene plasmid #61201 | pCMB-PLAr | addgene partial sequence | sequence record 104346 | Mombaerts mRFPup 5'-GTGGCCGTTCACGGAGCCCTCCATG-3'
GGCCATGTTATCCTCCTCGCCCTTGCTCACCATCAATTGATCCTCAGTAAGGGGTGGAAGGTATGAAAGT
GTTTCAAACTTCTTCTTGCCAATTGGTGGCCAAACCTGCATACAGTTCACTCTTCCACCATTGCTTGTGA
TGGAGGTAATGTCATTGTTGGTCTTCTTGGTCACTGGGAAACCAGCTGAGGATTTGAGACCGGTGAATGG
AGCAACCAAGTTAGCGGAGACGCGGTTAACGGTGGTGACAGCGGCGGAGGAGATCAAAGCCATGAAGCCT
GCTTTTTTGTACAAACTTGCTTGATCAAAATTTGATTTTGGAAAATATTTCTCTCTAAATGTAGAAATTA
ACTTTAAAAAAATGAGTGTCAAAATTTTATTTCCTAGAATAAAATCTCAATCAAAGGAATAGCAAGTTAG
CAAATGTAATTGTTTTGATTTGATTTGATGAATTGTGCATATCAACTTAGGCTATATATAGTTGTCATGT
GTGGGTGTATTGATTTTATCGTCACAACAATAATAGAATATTTGTTTGCTATTATAAACGGCTACCGGAT
TTGGTCGGCTTTTTACTAAGACGAGGTTGAATTTCCACAACTTATTATTTTTTTTTTTACCTTTTTGGAA
TACACTTATATTATTTTATATTAATGTAAAGAAACTTTC
